Addgene plasmid #71981: Ntn5.a-AP-His
Purpose: Expresses the entire Netrin 5, isoform a protein, C-terminally fused to alkaline phosphatase + 6X histidine tag.
Depositing lab: Woj Wojtowicz. Depositing organization: University of California, Berkeley. Publication: An extracellular biochemical screen reveals that FLRTs and Unc5s mediate neuronal subtype recognition in the retina. Visser JJ, Cheng Y, Perry SC, Chastain AB, Parsa B, Masri SS, Ray TA, Kay JN, Wojtowicz WM. Elife. 2015 Dec 3;4. pii: e08149. doi: 10.7554/eLife.08149. PubMed 26633812.
Backbone
  Vector backbone: pCMVi-SV40ori
  Vector type: Mammalian Expression
Growth in bacteria
  Bacterial resistance: Ampicillin, 100 μg/mL
  Growth temperature: 37°C
  Growth strain: DH5alpha
  Copy number: High Copy
Gene/Insert
  Gene/Insert name: Ntn5.a (alt names: Netrin 5, isoform a; Gm484; NCBI gene ID 243967; Reference sequence NM_001033356.3)
  Species: M. musculus (mouse)
  Insert size (bp): 1353
  Entrez Gene: Ntn5 (a.k.a. Gm484)
  Promoter: CMV
  Tag / fusion protein: AP-His (C terminal on backbone)
  Cloning method: Restriction Enzyme; 5′ cloning site NotI (not destroyed); 3′ cloning site AscI (not destroyed)
  Sequencing primers: 5′ GTCAGAGGTAACTCCCGTTGC; 3′ GAGGTTCTTGGCGGCTGTC
Terms and licenses: Academic/Nonprofit Terms; Industry Terms: Not Available to Industry
Depositor comments: We identified two previously-unreported isoforms and named them "y" and "z". As such, we designated this previously-reported isoform as isoform "a".
How to cite: Ntn5.a-AP-His was a gift from Woj Wojtowicz (Addgene plasmid # 71981 ; http://n2t.net/addgene:71981 ; RRID:Addgene_71981)
