[The description below was written by a language model from this plasmid's Addgene catalogue record and pLannotate feature annotations shown in this document.]
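Description:
Ntn5.a-AP-His is a mammalian expression plasmid built on the pCMVi-SV40ori backbone that produces full-length mouse Netrin 5, isoform a, fused at its C-terminus to alkaline phosphatase and a 6X histidine tag. In bacteria it is maintained through a high-copy ColE1/pUC-type origin and selected with ampicillin via the β-lactamase gene. The annotated 7.9 kb sequence also contains an f1 phage origin and small remnants of rop, bom and lacZα left over from earlier cloning vectors. An SV40 enhancer/early promoter region is present in the backbone. This region includes the SV40 origin, consistent with the backbone name, and can support episomal replication in cells that express large T antigen.

The expression cassette consists of the human CMV immediate early enhancer and promoter followed by CMV intron A, which generally boosts transcript processing and expression. Next comes the 1353 bp Ntn5 coding sequence, cloned between retained NotI and AscI sites. It is followed by a human placental secreted alkaline phosphatase coding sequence supplied by the backbone, and the cassette ends with an SV40 polyadenylation signal. The automated annotation matched the insert to the rat Netrin 5 protein entry, but the catalogue record identifies it as the mouse gene. The His tag is not separately annotated in the feature table. The depositors call this previously reported isoform "a" to distinguish it from two new isoforms they named "y" and "z".

The AP moiety gives an enzymatic readout and the His tag a handle for capture or purification. The associated publication describes an extracellular biochemical screen for recognition protein interactions in the retina, for which such a fusion would be suited.
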