Features (pLannotate 1.2.2; 14 found; start..end, strand, type, name):
     25..408     +  enhancer       CMV enhancer: human cytomegalovirus immediate early enhancer
    410..609     +  promoter       CMV promoter: human cytomegalovirus (CMV) immediate early promoter
    748..1573    +  intron         CMV intron A: human cytomegalovirus intron A (Chapman et al., 1991)
   1610..2962    +  CDS            Ntn5: NET5_RAT - Experimental evidence at protein level: Swiss-Prot protein existence level 1. Plays a role in neurogenesis. Prevents motor neuron cell body migration out of the neural tube. From Rattus norvegicus (Rat).
   2984..4435    +  CDS            SEAP: secreted alkaline phosphatase from human placenta The natural enzyme has a C-terminal transmembrane sequence that is replaced by a GPI anchor.
   4494..4615    +  polyA_signal   SV40 poly(A) signal: SV40 polyadenylation signal
   4824..5412    -  rep_origin     ori: high-copy-number ColE1/pMB1/pBR322/pUC origin of replication
   5583..6443    -  CDS            AmpR: β-lactamase; bla; confers resistance to ampicillin, carbenicillin, and related antibiotics
   6444..6548    -  promoter       AmpR promoter: bla
   6643..6678    +  CDS            rop (fragment): Rop protein, which maintains plasmids at low copy number; rop
   6701..7031    +  promoter       SV40 promoter: SV40 enhancer and early promoter
   7154..7253    +  misc_feature   bom (fragment): basis of mobility region from pBR322
   7281..7709    -  rep_origin     f1 ori (sequence partly withheld): f1 bacteriophage origin of replication; arrow indicates direction of (+) strand synthesis
   7713..7870    -  CDS            lacZα (fragment): LacZα fragment of β-galactosidase; lacZ fragment
>Addgene plasmid #71981 | Ntn5.a-AP-His | depositor full sequence | sequence record 131167 | Full Sequence
GTCGAGGTCTCGACGGTATCGATTGACATTGATTATTGACTAGCTAGTTATTAATAGTAATCAATTACGG
GGTCATTAGTTCATAGCCCATATATGGAGTTCCGCGTTACATAACTTACGGTAAATGGCCCGCCTGGCTG
ACCGCCCAACGACCCCCGCCCATTGACGTCAATAATGACGTATGTTCCCATAGTAACGCCAATAGGGACT
TTCCATTGACGTCAATGGGTGGAGTATTTACGGTAAACTGCCCACTTGGCAGTACATCAAGTGTATCATA
TGCCAAGTCCGCCCCCTATTGACGTCAATGACGGTAAATGGCCCGCCTGGCATTATGCCCAGTACATGAC
CTTACGGGACTTTCCTACTTGGCAGTACATCTACGTATTAGTCATCGCTATTACCATGGTGATGCGGTTT
TGGCAGTACACCAATGGGCGTGGATAGCGGTTTGACTCACGGGGATTTCCAAGTCTCCACCCCATTGACG
TCAATGGGAGTTTGTTTTGGCACCAAAATCAACGGGACTTTCCAAAATGTCGTAATAACCCCGCCCCGTT
GACGCAAATGGGCGGTAGGCGTGTACGGTGGGAGGTCTATATAAGCAGAGCTCGTTTAGTGAACCGTCAG
ATCGCCTGGAGACGCCATCCACGCTGTTTTGACCTCCATAGAAGACACCGGGACCGATCCAGCCTCCGCG
GCCGGGAACGGTGCATTGGAACGCGGATTCCCCGTGCCAAGAGTGACGTAAGTACCGCCTATAGACTCTA
TAGGCACACCCCTTTGGCTCTTATGCATGCTATACTGTTTTTGGCTTGGGGCCTATACACCCCCGCTTCC
ATATGCTATAGGTGATGGTATAGCTTAGCCTATAGGTGTGGGTTATTGACCATTATTGACCACTCCCCTA
TTGGTGACGATACTTTCCATTACTAATCCATAACATGGCTCTTTGCCACAACTATCTCTATTGGCTATAT
GCCAATACTCTGTCCTTCAGAGACTGACACGGACTCTGTATTTTTACAGGATGGGGTCCCATTTATTATT
TACAAATTCACATATACAACAACGCCGTCCCCCGTGCCCGCAGTTTTTATTAAACATAGCGTGGGATCTC
CACGCGAATCTCGGGTACGTGTTCCGGACATGGGCTCTTCTCCGGTAGCGGCGGAGCTTCCACATCCGAG
CCCTGGTCCCATGCCTCCAGCGGCTCATGGTCGCTCGGCAGCTCCTTGCTCCTAACAGTGGAGGCCAGAC
TTAGGCACAGCACAATGCCCACCACCACCAGTGTGCCGCACAAGGCCGTGGCGGTAGGGTATGTGTCTGA
AAATGAGCTCGGAGATTGGGCTCGCACCGCTGACGCAGATGGAAGACTTAAGGCAGCGGCAGAAGAAGAT
GCAGGCAGCTGAGTTGTTGTATTCTGATAAGAGTCAGAGGTAACTCCCGTTGCGGTGCTGTTAACGGTGG
AGGGCAGTGTAGTCTGAGCAGTACTCGTTGCTGCCGCGCGCGCCACCAGACATAATAGCTGACAGACTAA
CAGACTGTTCCTTTCCATGGGTCTTTTCTGCAGAAGCTTGAATTCTCGAGGATCCGCGGCCGCGCCACCA
TGACCGACTACAGGACACTCTTTTCTTCTCCAGGTGCCGGCTCTACTGTGACCACGCCCATTACCCTCAG
CCTCTTGCTCCTCCTTAGCCAGGCCACCTCAGACCCATGCTATGATCCAGGAGGGCGCCCTCGCTTTTGC
CTCCCACCAGTGACCCAGTTGGTTGGCAAGGCAGCAGCCCCCTGCTCTCAGACCTGTGCTCTTCCTGCAG
CCAGCCCTGGCCCTGCCTGCAACAGTAGTCTGACCCTGGACCTGGACGGCTCCTTCCTCTTGACATCTGT
GACCCTGCGTTTCTGCACAGCGGGACCTCCAGCCCTGGTTCTTTCTGCTGCCTGGGCCACTGGGGGGCCC
TGGAGGCCACTATGGCGTAGGCCTGCCTGGCCTGGGGCTCTGGGGGGCCCCAAGAAGGTAACCTTTCACT
CCCCCCCAGGCCCCAAGACCAGGATAGTGGCCAGCTACCTCCGTGTGGAGTTCGGGGGAAAAGCAGGGCT
GGTGACCACTGGAGTAAGAGGCCGCTGCCAGTGCCACGGCCACGCTGCCCGCTGTGCCACTCGGGCCCAG
CCCCCACGCTGCCGCTGCCGCCACCACACCACTGGCCCAGGGTGTGAGAGCTGTCGCCCATCCCATCGAG
ACTGGCCCTGGCGACCTGCCACACCCCAGCACCCTCACCCGTGCTTGCCCTGCCAGTGCCACCCAATTGG
AGCAACGGGAGGGATGTGCAACCAGACCAGTGGCCAGTGCTCCTGCAAGTTAGGGGTCACAGGCCTGACA
TGCAATCGCTGTGGTCCTGGCTACCAGCAGAGCCGCTCACCCAGGATGCCCTGCCAACGAATTCCAGAGG
CAACAACTACCCCTGCTACTACCCCTGTTGCATCTCGATCAGACCCACAGTGTCAAGGCTATTGCAATGT
CTCCGTCAGCAGTGTGCACATGAGCCTTCAGAGATACTGTCAGCAGGATTATGTTCTGCACGCCCAGGTT
TCAGCGTCGTCGTCGCAGCCGTCTGAGGCGGTGGGCCCCGAGTGGTGGCGGCTGGCCGTGCACGTGCTGG
CTGTGTTCAAACAGCGTGCGTGGCCCGTGCGCCGCGGTGGCCAGGAGGCCTGGGTGCCACGTGCTGACCT
AATCTGCGGCTGCCTGCGCCTGCGCCCTGGCGCTGACTACCTCCTGCTGGGCCGTGCTGCGCAGACCCAC
GACGACAACTATGACCCTGCGCGCCTCATCCTGAACCGCCACGGCCTCGCGCTGCCCTGGAGACCACGAT
GGGCCCGGCCGCTGCGGCGACTGCAGCAGAAGGAGCGCGGAGGTGCCTGCCGAGGCCTGCTGCCACCCAC
ACGGAGCCCTGGGCCCAGGAACGGCGCGCCTGGATCTTCCGGAATCATCCCAGTTGAGGAGGAGAACCCG
GACTTCTGGAACCGCGAGGCAGCCGAGGCCCTGGGTGCCGCCAAGAAGCTGCAGCCTGCACAGACAGCCG
CCAAGAACCTCATCATCTTCCTGGGCGATGGGATGGGGGTGTCTACGGTGACAGCTGCCAGGATCCTAAA
AGGGCAGAAGAAGGACAAACTGGGGCCTGAGATACCCCTGGCCATGGACCGCTTCCCATATGTGGCTCTG
TCCAAGACATACAATGTAGACAAACATGTGCCAGACAGTGGAGCCACAGCCACGGCCTACCTGTGCGGGG
TCAAGGGCAACTTCCAGACCATTGGCTTGAGTGCAGCCGCCCGCTTTAACCAGTGCAACACGACACGCGG
CAACGAGGTCATCTCCGTGATGAATCGGGCCAAGAAAGCAGGGAAGTCAGTGGGAGTGGTAACCACCACA
CGAGTGCAGCACGCCTCGCCAGCCGGCACCTACGCCCACACGGTGAACCGCAACTGGTACTCGGACGCCG
ACGTGCCTGCCTCGGCCCGCCAGGAGGGGTGCCAGGACATCGCTACGCAGCTCATCTCCAACATGGACAT
TGACGTGATCCTAGGTGGGGGCCGAAAGTACATGTTTCGCATGGGAACCCCAGACCCTGAGTACCCAGAT
GACTACAGCCAAGGTGGGACCAGGCTGGACGGGAAGAATCTGGTGCAGGAATGGCTGGCGAAGCGCCAGG
GTGCCCGGTACGTGTGGAACCGCACTGAGCTCATGCAGGCTTCCCTGGACCCGTCTGTGGCCCATCTCAT
GGGTCTCTTTGAGCCTGGAGACATGAAATACGAGATCCACCGAGACTCCACACTGGACCCCTCCCTGATG
GAGATGACAGAGGCTGCCCTGCGCCTGCTGAGCAGGAACCCCCGCGGCTTCTTCCTCTTCGTGGAGGGTG
GTCGCATCGACCATGGTCATCATGAAAGCAGGGCTTACCGGGCACTGACTGAGACGATCATGTTCGACGA
CGCCATTGAGAGGGCGGGCCAGCTCACCAGCGAGGAGGACACGCTGAGCCTCGTCACTGCCGACCACTCC
CACGTCTTCTCCTTCGGAGGCTACCCCCTGCGAGGGAGCTCCATCTTCGGGCTGGCCCCTGGCAAGGCCC
GGGACAGGAAGGCCTACACGGTCCTCCTATACGGAAACGGTCCAGGCTATGTGCTCAAGGACGGCGCCCG
GCCGGATGTTACCGAGAGCGAGAGCGGGAGCCCCGAGTATCGGCAGCAGTCAGCAGTGCCCCTGGACGAA
GAGACCCACGCAGGCGAGGACGTGGCGGTGTTCGCGCGCGGCCCGCAGGCGCACCTGGTTCACGGCGTGC
AGGAGCAGACCTTCATAGCGCACGTCATGGCCTTCGCCGCCTGCCTGGAGCCCTACACCGCCTGCGACCT
GGCGCCCCCCGCCGGCACCACCGACGCCGCGCACCCGGGTCATCATCACCATCACCATTAATCTAGAGAT
CTTATTAAAGCAGAACTTGTTTATTGCAGCTTATAATGGTTACAAATAAAGCAATAGCATCACAAATTTC
ACAAATAAAGCATTTTTTTCACTGCATTCTAGTTGTGGTTTGTCCAAACTCATCAATGTATCTTATCATG
TCTGGTCGACTCTAGCTAGACTCTTCCGCTTCCTCGCTCACTGACTCGCTGCGCTCGGTCGTTCGGCTGC
GGCGAGCGGTATCAGCTCACTCAAAGGCGGTAATACGGTTATCCACAGAATCAGGGGATAACGCAGGAAA
GAACATGTGAGCAAAAGGCCAGCAAAAGGCCAGGAACCGTAAAAAGGCCGCGTTGCTGGCGTTTTTCCAT
AGGCTCCGCCCCCCTGACGAGCATCACAAAAATCGACGCTCAAGTCAGAGGTGGCGAAACCCGACAGGAC
TATAAAGATACCAGGCGTTTCCCCCTGGAAGCTCCCTCGTGCGCTCTCCTGTTCCGACCCTGCCGCTTAC
CGGATACCTGTCCGCCTTTCTCCCTTCGGGAAGCGTGGCGCTTTCTCATAGCTCACGCTGTAGGTATCTC
AGTTCGGTGTAGGTCGTTCGCTCCAAGCTGGGCTGTGTGCACGAACCCCCCGTTCAGCCCGACCGCTGCG
CCTTATCCGGTAACTATCGTCTTGAGTCCAACCCGGTAAGACACGACTTATCGCCACTGGCAGCAGCCAC
TGGTAACAGGATTAGCAGAGCGAGGTATGTAGGCGGTGCTACAGAGTTCTTGAAGTGGTGGCCTAACTAC
GGCTACACTAGAAGAACAGTATTTGGTATCTGCGCTCTGCTGAAGCCAGTTACCTTCGGAAAAAGAGTTG
GTAGCTCTTGATCCGGCAAACAAACCACCGCTGGTAGCGGTGGTTTTTTTGTTTGCAAGCAGCAGATTAC
GCGCAGAAAAAAAGGATCTCAAGAAGATCCTTTGATCTTTTCTACGGGGTCTGACGCTCAGTGGAACGAA
AACTCACGTTAAGGGATTTTGGTCATGAGATTATCAAAAAGGATCTTCACCTAGATCCTTTTAAATTAAA
AATGAAGTTTTAAATCAATCTAAAGTATATATGAGTAAACTTGGTCTGACAGTTACCAATGCTTAATCAG
TGAGGCACCTATCTCAGCGATCTGTCTATTTCGTTCATCCATAGTTGCCTGACTCCCCGTCGTGTAGATA
ACTACGATACGGGAGGGCTTACCATCTGGCCCCAGTGCTGCAATGATACCGCGAGACCCACGCTCACCGG
CTCCAGATTTATCAGCAATAAACCAGCCAGCCGGAAGGGCCGAGCGCAGAAGTGGTCCTGCAACTTTATC
CGCCTCCATCCAGTCTATTAATTGTTGCCGGGAAGCTAGAGTAAGTAGTTCGCCAGTTAATAGTTTGCGC
AACGTTGTTGCCATTGCTACAGGCATCGTGGTGTCACGCTCGTCGTTTGGTATGGCTTCATTCAGCTCCG
GTTCCCAACGATCAAGGCGAGTTACATGATCCCCCATGTTGTGCAAAAAAGCGGTTAGCTCCTTCGGTCC
TCCGATCGTTGTCAGAAGTAAGTTGGCCGCAGTGTTATCACTCATGGTTATGGCAGCACTGCATAATTCT
CTTACTGTCATGCCATCCGTAAGATGCTTTTCTGTGACTGGTGAGTACTCAACCAAGTCATTCTGAGAAT
AGTGTATGCGGCGACCGAGTTGCTCTTGCCCGGCGTCAATACGGGATAATACCGCGCCACATAGCAGAAC
TTTAAAAGTGCTCATCATTGGAAAACGTTCTTCGGGGCGAAAACTCTCAAGGATCTTACCGCTGTTGAGA
TCCAGTTCGATGTAACCCACTCGTGCACCCAACTGATCTTCAGCATCTTTTACTTTCACCAGCGTTTCTG
GGTGAGCAAAAACAGGAAGGCAAAATGCCGCAAAAAAGGGAATAAGGGCGACACGGAAATGTTGAATACT
CATACTCTTCCTTTTTCAATATTATTGAAGCATTTATCAGGGTTATTGTCTCATGAGCGGATACATATTT
GAATGTATTTAGAAAAATAAACAAATAGGGGTTCCGCGCACATTTCCCCGAAAAGTGCCACCTGACGTCT
AAGAAACCATTATTATCATGACATTAACCTATAAAAATAGGCGTATCACGAGGCCCTTTCGTCTCGCGCG
TTTCGGTGATGACGGTGAAAACCTCTGACACATGCAGCTCCCGGAGGAATGTGTGTCAGTTAGGGTGTGG
AAAGTCCCCAGGCTCCCCAGGCAGGCAGAAGTATGCAAAGCATGCATCTCAATTAGTCAGCAACCAGGTG
TGGAAAGTCCCCAGGCTCCCCAGCAGGCAGAAGTATGCAAAGCATGCATCTCAATTAGTCAGCAACCATA
GTCCCGCCCCTAACTCCGCCCATCCCGCCCCTAACTCCGCCCAGTTCCGCCCATTCTCCGCCCCATGGCT
GACTAATTTTTTTTATTTATGCAGAGGCCGAGGCCGCCTCTGCCTCTGAGCTATTCCAGAAGTAGTGAGG
AGGCTTTTTTGGAGGCCTAGGCTTTTGCAAAAAGCTCCCGGGAGCTTGTATATCCATTTTCGTCCCGGAG
ACGGTCACAGCTTGTCTGTAAGCGGATGCCGGGAGCAGACAAGCCCGTCAGGGCGCGTCAGCGGGTGTTG
GCGGGTGTCGGGGCTGGCTTAACTATGCGGCATCAGAGCAGATTGTACTGAGAGTGCACCATATGCGGTG
TGAAATACCGCACAGATGCGTAAGGAGAAAATACCGCATCAGGAAATTGTAAGCGTTAATATTTTGTTAA
AATTCGCGTTAAATTTTTGTTAAATCAGCTCATTTTTTAACCAATAGGCCGAAATCGGCAAAATCCCTTA
TAAATCAAAAGAATAGACCGAGATAGGGT
[37 nt withheld, positions 7380-7416]
AAAGAACGTGGACTCCAACGTCAAAGG
[49 nt withheld, positions 7444-7492]
T
[91 nt withheld, positions 7494-7584]
G
[124 nt withheld, positions 7586-7709]
CCATTCGCCATTCAGGCTGCGCAACTGTTGGGAAGGGCGATCGGTGCGGGCCTCTTCGCTATTACGCCAG
CTGGCGAAAGGGGGATGTGCTGCAAGGCGATTAAGTTGGGTAACGCCAGGGTTTTCCCAGTCACGACGTT
GTAAAACGACGGCCAGTGAATT
