>Addgene plasmid #71981 | Ntn5.a-AP-His | addgene partial sequence | sequence record 135300 | pMRB101-F 5'-aagatgcaggcagctgagtt-3'
CGTTGCGGTGCTGTTAACGGTGGAGGGCAGTGTAGTCTGAGCAGTACTCGTTGCTGCCGCGCGCGCCACC
AGACATAATAGCTGACAGACTAACAGACTGTTCCTTTCCATGGGTCTTTTCTGCAGAAGCTTGAATTCTC
GAGGATCCGCGGCCGCGCCACCATGACCGACTACAGGACACTCTTTTCTTCTCCAGGTGCCGGCTCTACT
GTGACCACGCCCATTACCCTCAGCCTCTTGCTCCTCCTTAGCCAGGCCACCTCAGACCCATGCTATGATC
CAGGAGGGCGCCCTCGCTTTTGCCTCCCACCAGTGACCCAGTTGGTTGGCAAGGCAGCAGCCCCCTGCTC
TCAGACCTGTGCTCTTCCTGCAGCCAGCCCTGGCCCTGCCTGCAACAGTAGTCTGACCCTGGACCTGGAC
GGCTCCTTCCTCTTGACATCTGTGACCCTGCGTTTCTGCACAGCGGGACCTCCAGCCCTGGTTCTTTCTG
CTGCCTGGGCCACTGGGGGGCCCTGGAGGCCACTATGGCGTAGGCCTGCCTGGCCTGGGGCTCTGGGGGG
CCCCAAGAAGGTAACCTTTCACTCCCCCCCAGGCCCCAAGACCAGGATAGTGGCCAGCTACCTCCGTGTG
GAGTTCGGGGGAAAAGCAGGGCTGGTGACCACTGGAGTAAGAGGCCGCTGCCAGTGCCACGGCCACGCTG
CCCGCTGTGCCACTCGGGCCCAGCCCCCACGCTGCCGCTGCCGCCACCACACCACTGGCCCAGGGTGTGA
GAGCTGTCGCCCATCCCATCGAGACTGGCCCTGGCGACCTGCCACACC
