>Addgene plasmid #71981 | Ntn5.a-AP-His | addgene partial sequence | sequence record 137001 | SV40pA-R 5'-GAAATTTGTGATGCTATTGC-3'
GTTCTGCTTTAATAAGATCTCTAGATTAATGGTGATGGTGATGATGACCCGGGTGCGCGGCGTCGGTGGT
GCCGGCGGGGGGCGCCAGGTCGCAGGCGGTGTAGGGCTCCAGGCAGGCGGCGAAGGCCATGACGTGCGCT
ATGAAGGTCTGCTCCTGCACGCCGTGAACCAGGTGCGCCTGCGGGCCGCGCGCGAACACCGCCACGTCCT
CGCCTGCGTGGGTCTCTTCGTCCAGGGGCACTGCTGACTGCTGCCGATACTCGGGGCTCCCGCTCTCGCT
CTCGGTAACATCCGGCCGGGCGCCGTCCTTGAGCACATAGCCTGGACCGTTTCCGTATAGGAGGACCGTG
TAGGCCTTCCTGTCCCGGGCCTTGCCAGGGGCCAGCCCGAAGATGGAGCTCCCTCGCAGGGGGTAGCCTC
CGAAGGAGAAGACGTGGGAGTGGTCGGCAGTGACGAGGCTCAGCGTGTCCTCCTCGCTGGTGAGCTGGCC
CGCCCTCTCAATGGCGTCGTCGAACATGATCGTCTCAGTCAGTGCCCGGTAAGCCCTGCTTTCATGATGA
CCATGGTCGATGCGACCACCCTCCACGAAGAGGAAGAAGCCGCGGGGGTTCCTGCTCAGCAGGCGCAGGG
CAGCCTCTGTCATCTCCATCAGGGAGGGGTCCAGTGTGGAGTCTCGGTGGATCTCGTATTTCATGTCTCC
AGGCTCAAAGAGACC
